>Addgene plasmid #230483 | AiP14281 - pAAV-AiE1014h_3xC1-minBG-SYFP2-P2A-3XFLAG-10aa-H2B-WPRE3-BGHpA (Alias: CN4281) | addgene full sequence | sequence record 474124 | Addgene NGS Result
CCTGCAGGCAGCTGCGCGCTCGCTCGCTCACTGAGGCCGCCCGGGCGTCGGGCGACCTTTGGTCGCCCGG
CCTCAGTGAGCGAGCGAGCGCGCAGAGAGGGAGTGGCCAACTCCATCACTAGGGGTTCCTGCGGCCGCAC
GCGTAATATACATCACGGCTTGATTTAAGTCATCTGACTCATGACAAAGAGCTCATCAAGCACTGATGTA
GCTGTTGGCACCTTTTCACCCAATAAAGTTGATCAAGTTGCTACAGAAGCAATCCTACTGCAGCTGGCTC
CAAGAAACTACAATTCAGAAAGAGTATACAAAACATCTGAAGAGTGCTCTATTTAGCGTTAAATATACAT
CACGGCTTGATTTAAGTCATCTGACTCATGACAAAGAGCTCATCAAGCACTGATGTAGCTGTTGGCACCT
TTTCACCCAATAAAGTTGATCAAGTTGCTACAGAAGCAATCCTACTGCAGCTGGCTCCAAGAAACTACAA
TTCAGAAAGAGTATACAAAACATCTGAAGAGTGCTCTATTTAGCGTTAAATATACATCACGGCTTGATTT
AAGTCATCTGACTCATGACAAAGAGCTCATCAAGCACTGATGTAGCTGTTGGCACCTTTTCACCCAATAA
AGTTGATCAAGTTGCTACAGAAGCAATCCTACTGCAGCTGGCTCCAAGAAACTACAATTCAGAAAGAGTA
TACAAAACATCTGAAGAGTGCTCTATTTAGCGTTAGGGCTGGGCATAAAAGTCAGGGCAGAGCCATCTAT
TGCTTACATTTGCTTCTGGGATCCAGATCTTTCGAAGCTAGCGCTACCGGTCGCCACCATGGTCTCCAAG
GGCGAGGAGCTGTTCACCGGGGTGGTGCCCATCCTGGTCGAGCTGGACGGCGATGTCAACGGCCACAAGT
TCAGCGTGTCCGGCGAGGGCGAGGGCGATGCCACCTACGGCAAGCTGACCCTGAAGCTGATCTGCACCAC
CGGCAAGCTGCCCGTGCCCTGGCCCACCCTCGTGACCACCCTGGGCTACGGCGTGCAGTGCTTCGCCCGC
TACCCCGACCACATGAAGCAGCACGACTTCTTCAAGTCCGCCATGCCCGAAGGCTACGTCCAGGAGCGCA
CCATCTTCTTCAAAGACGACGGCAACTACAAGACCCGCGCCGAGGTGAAGTTCGAGGGCGACACCCTGGT
GAACCGCATCGAGCTGAAGGGCATCGACTTCAAGGAGGACGGCAACATCCTGGGGCACAAGCTGGAGTAC
AACTACAACAGCCACAACGTCTATATCACCGCCGACAAGCAGAAGAACGGCATCAAGGCCAACTTCAAGA
TCCGCCACAACATCGAGGACGGCGGCGTGCAGCTCGCCGACCACTACCAGCAGAACACCCCCATCGGCGA
CGGCCCCGTGCTGCTGCCCGACAACCACTACCTGAGCTACCAGTCCAAGCTGAGCAAAGACCCCAACGAG
AAGCGCGATCACATGGTCCTGCTGGAGTTCGTGACCGCCGCCGGGATCACTCTCGGCATGGACGAGCTGT
ACAAGGGCTCTGGTGCTACCAACTTCTCACTGTTGAAACAGGCAGGGGATGTAGAGGAGAATCCAGGGCC
TGGTGCTAGTGGAGACTACAAAGACCATGACGGAGATTATAAAGATCATGACATCGATTACAAGGATGAC
GATGACAAGTCCGGACTCAGATCTGGAGGCTCCGGAGGCCCAGAGCCAGCGAAGTCTGCTCCCGCCCCGA
AAAAGGGCTCCAAGAAGGCGGTGACTAAGGCGCAGAAGAAAGGCGGCAAGAAGCGCAAGCGCAGCCGCAA
GGAGAGCTATTCCATCTATGTGTATAAGGTTCTGAAGCAGGTCCACCCTGACACCGGCATTTCGTCCAAG
GCCATGGGCATCATGAACTCGTTTGTGAACGACATTTTCGAGCGCATCGCAGGTGAGGCTTCCCGCCTGG
CGCATTACAACAAGCGCTCGACCATCACCTCCAGGGAGATCCAGACGGCCGTGCGCCTGCTGCTGCCTGG
GGAGTTGGCCAAGCACGCCGTGTCCGAGGGTACTAAGGCCATCACCAAGTACACCAGCGCTAAGTAATGA
GGCGCGCCGCGGCCGCGAATTCGATATCATAATCAACCTCTGGATTACAAAATTTGTGAAAGATTGACTG
GTATTCTTAACTATGTTGCTCCTTTTACGCTATGTGGATACGCTGCTTTAATGCCTTTGTATCATGCTAT
TGCTTCCCGTATGGCTTTCATTTTCTCCTCCTTGTATAAATCCTGGTTAGTTCTTGCCACGGCGGAACTC
ATCGCCGCCTGCCTTGCCCGCTGCTGGACAGGGGCTCGGCTGTTGGGCACTGACAATTCCGTGGCTCGAG
AGATCTTCGACTGTGCCTTCTAGTTGCCAGCCATCTGTTGTTTGCCCCTCCCCCGTGCCTTCCTTGACCC
TGGAAGGTGCCACTCCCACTGTCCTTTCCTAATAAAATGAGGAAATTGCATCGCATTGTCTGAGTAGGTG
TCATTCTATTCTGGGGGGTGGGGTGGGGCAGGACAGCAAGGGGGAGGATTGGGAAGACAATAGCAGGCAT
GAGATCTCACGTGCGGACCGAGCGGCCGCAGGAACCCCTAGTGATGGAGTTGGCCACTCCCTCTCTGCGC
GCTCGCTCGCTCACTGAGGCCGGGCGACCAAAGGTCGCCCGACGCCCGGGCTTTGCCCGGGCGGCCTCAG
TGAGCGAGCGAGCGCGCAGCTGCCTGCAGGGGCGCCTGATGCGGTATTTTCTCCTTACGCATCTGTGCGG
TATTTCACACCGCATA
[95 nt withheld, positions 2817-2911]
T
[46 nt withheld, positions 2913-2958]
C
[141 nt withheld, positions 2960-3100]
CCTTTGACGTTGGAGTCCACGTTCTTT
[37 nt withheld, positions 3128-3164]
ACTCTATCTCGGGCTATTCTTTTGATTTATAAGGGATTTTGCCGATTTCGGTCTATTGGTTAAAAAATGA
GCTGATTTAACAAAAATTTAACGCGAATTTTAACAAAATATTAACGTTTACAATTTTATGGTGCACTCTC
AGTACAATCTGCTCTGATGCCGCATAGTTAAGCCAGCCCCGACACCCGCCAACACCCGCTGACGCGCCCT
GACGGGCTTGTCTGCTCCCGGCATCCGCTTACAGACAAGCTGTGACCGTCTCCGGGAGCTGCATGTGTCA
GAGGTTTTCACCGTCATCACCGAAACGCGCGAGACGAAAGGGCCTCGTGATACGCCTATTTTTATAGGTT
AATGTCATGATAATAATGGTTTCTTAGACGTCAGGTGGCACTTTTCGGGGAAATGTGCGCGGAACCCCTA
TTTGTTTATTTTTCTAAATACATTCAAATATGTATCCGCTCATGAGACAATAACCCTGATAAATGCTTCA
ATAATATTGAAAAAGGAAGAGTATGAGTATTCAACATTTCCGTGTCGCCCTTATTCCCTTTTTTGCGGCA
TTTTGCCTTCCTGTTTTTGCTCACCCAGAAACGCTGGTGAAAGTAAAAGATGCTGAAGATCAGTTGGGTG
CACGAGTGGGTTACATCGAACTGGATCTCAACAGCGGTAAGATCCTTGAGAGTTTTCGCCCCGAAGAACG
TTTTCCAATGATGAGCACTTTTAAAGTTCTGCTATGTGGCGCGGTATTATCCCGTATTGACGCCGGGCAA
GAGCAACTCGGTCGCCGCATACACTATTCTCAGAATGACTTGGTTGAGTACTCACCAGTCACAGAAAAGC
ATCTTACGGATGGCATGACAGTAAGAGAATTATGCAGTGCTGCCATAACCATGAGTGATAACACTGCGGC
CAACTTACTTCTGACAACGATCGGAGGACCGAAGGAGCTAACCGCTTTTTTGCACAACATGGGGGATCAT
GTAACTCGCCTTGATCGTTGGGAACCGGAGCTGAATGAAGCCATACCAAACGACGAGCGTGACACCACGA
TGCCTGTAGCAATGGCAACAACGTTGCGCAAACTATTAACTGGCGAACTACTTACTCTAGCTTCCCGGCA
ACAATTAATAGACTGGATGGAGGCGGATAAAGTTGCAGGACCACTTCTGCGCTCGGCCCTTCCGGCTGGC
TGGTTTATTGCTGATAAATCTGGAGCCGGTGAGCGTGGGTCTCGCGGTATCATTGCAGCACTGGGGCCAG
ATGGTAAGCCCTCCCGTATCGTAGTTATCTACACGACGGGGAGTCAGGCAACTATGGATGAACGAAATAG
ACAGATCGCTGAGATAGGTGCCTCACTGATTAAGCATTGGTAACTGTCAGACCAAGTTTACTCATATATA
CTTTAGATTGATTTAAAACTTCATTTTTAATTTAAAAGGATCTAGGTGAAGATCCTTTTTGATAATCTCA
TGACCAAAATCCCTTAACGTGAGTTTTCGTTCCACTGAGCGTCAGACCCCGTAGAAAAGATCAAAGGATC
TTCTTGAGATCCTTTTTTTCTGCGCGTAATCTGCTGCTTGCAAACAAAAAAACCACCGCTACCAGCGGTG
GTTTGTTTGCCGGATCAAGAGCTACCAACTCTTTTTCCGAAGGTAACTGGCTTCAGCAGAGCGCAGATAC
CAAATACTGTTCTTCTAGTGTAGCCGTAGTTAGGCCACCACTTCAAGAACTCTGTAGCACCGCCTACATA
CCTCGCTCTGCTAATCCTGTTACCAGTGGCTGCTGCCAGTGGCGATAAGTCGTGTCTTACCGGGTTGGAC
TCAAGACGATAGTTACCGGATAAGGCGCAGCGGTCGGGCTGAACGGGGGGTTCGTGCACACAGCCCAGCT
TGGAGCGAACGACCTACACCGAACTGAGATACCTACAGCGTGAGCTATGAGAAAGCGCCACGCTTCCCGA
AGGGAGAAAGGCGGACAGGTATCCGGTAAGCGGCAGGGTCGGAACAGGAGAGCGCACGAGGGAGCTTCCA
GGGGGAAACGCCTGGTATCTTTATAGTCCTGTCGGGTTTCGCCACCTCTGACTTGAGCGTCGATTTTTGT
GATGCTCGTCAGGGGGGCGGAGCCTATGGAAAAACGCCAGCAACGCGGCCTTTTTACGGTTCCTGGCCTT
TTGCTGGCCTTTTGCTCACATGT
Features (pLannotate 1.2.2; 16 found; start..end, strand, type, name):
     12..39      +  repeat_region  AAV2 ITR (fragment): inverted terminal repeat of adeno-associated virus serotype 2 inverted
     68..95      +  repeat_region  AAV2 ITR (fragment): inverted terminal repeat of adeno-associated virus serotype 2 inverted
    829..1545    +  CDS            SYFP2: SYFP2 is a basic (constitutively fluorescent) yellow fluorescent protein published in 2006, derived from Aequorea victoria. It is reported to be a very rapidly-maturing monomer with moderate acid sensitivity.
   1624..1689    +  CDS            3xFLAG: three tandem FLAG® epitope tags, followed by an enterokinase cleavage site
   1720..2097    +  CDS            H2B: human histone H2B; HIST1H2BJ
   2131..2288    +  misc_feature   WPRE (fragment): woodchuck hepatitis virus posttranscriptional regulatory element
   2294..2374    +  misc_feature   WPRE (fragment): woodchuck hepatitis virus posttranscriptional regulatory element
   2391..2502    +  polyA_signal   bGH poly(A) signal: bovine growth hormone polyadenylation signal
   2620..2760    +  repeat_region  AAV2 ITR: inverted terminal repeat of adeno-associated virus serotype 2 inverted
   2765..2816    -  misc_feature   bom (fragment): basis of mobility region from pBR322
   2835..3290    +  rep_origin     f1 ori (sequence partly withheld): f1 bacteriophage origin of replication; arrow indicates direction of (+) strand synthesis
   3291..3340    -  misc_feature   bom (fragment): basis of mobility region from pBR322
   3442..3477    -  CDS            rop (fragment): Rop protein, which maintains plasmids at low copy number; rop
   3572..3676    +  promoter       AmpR promoter: bla
   3677..4537    +  CDS            AmpR: β-lactamase; bla; confers resistance to ampicillin, carbenicillin, and related antibiotics
   4708..5296    +  rep_origin     ori: high-copy-number ColE1/pMB1/pBR322/pUC origin of replication
