[The description below was written by a language model from this plasmid's Addgene catalogue record and pLannotate feature annotations shown in this document.]
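Description:
AiP14281 (alias CN4281) is an AAV transfer plasmid of about 5.4 kb built on a pAAV2 backbone, intended for packaging into recombinant adeno-associated virus for gene delivery to brain cells. In bacteria it is maintained through a high-copy ColE1/pUC-type origin and selected with ampicillin via the β-lactamase gene and its own promoter. An f1 phage origin is also present, and short remnants of pBR322 bom and rop sequences were detected in the backbone. The expression cassette is flanked by AAV2 inverted terminal repeats, which direct replication and packaging of the intervening DNA into virions. The downstream ITR was annotated in full, while only short fragments of the upstream one were recognised in the sequence.

The payload is an enhancer-driven reporter. According to the name and the catalogue fields, AiE1014h_3xC1 is an enhancer sequence placed upstream of the minimal beta-globin promoter (minBG). The "3xC1" label suggests three copies of a core segment, though the record does not say so, and neither the enhancer nor minBG is annotated in the feature table. On its own the minimal promoter is expected to have little activity, so expression should depend on the enhancer, which is designed to restrict transgene expression to specific brain cell populations. The record does not say which populations. The transcript encodes the yellow fluorescent protein SYFP2, followed by a P2A self-cleaving peptide and then a 3xFLAG tag joined by a 10-amino-acid linker to human histone H2B. Expressing cells should therefore contain free SYFP2 plus an epitope-tagged histone that marks the nucleus. A shortened WPRE (WPRE3) and the bovine growth hormone polyadenylation signal support transcript stability and 3′ end processing. The construct belongs to a collection of enhancer AAVs developed for genetic access to cortical cell types.
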