Addgene plasmid #230483: AiP14281 - pAAV-AiE1014h_3xC1-minBG-SYFP2-P2A-3XFLAG-10aa-H2B-WPRE3-BGHpA (Alias: CN4281)
Purpose: AiE1014h_3xC1 is an enhancer sequence, designed to drive AAV-mediated transgene expression in specific populations of brain cells
Depositing lab: Allen Institute for Brain Science & Jonathan Ting. Depositing organization: Allen Institute. Publication: A suite of enhancer AAVs and transgenic mouse lines for genetic access to cortical cell types. Ben-Simon Y, Hooper M, Narayan S, Daigle TL, Dwivedi D, Way SW, Oster A, Stafford DA, Mich JK, Taormina MJ, Martinez RA, Opitz-Araya X, Roth JR, Alexander JR, Allen S, Amster A, Arbuckle J, Ayala A, Baker PM, Bakken TE, Barcelli T, Barta S, Bendrick J, Bertagnolli D, Bielstein C, Bishwakarma P, Bowlus J, Boyer G, Brouner K, Casian B, Casper T, Chakka AB, Chakrabarty R, Chance RK, Chavan S, Clark M, Colbert K, Collman F, Daniel S, Departee M, DiValentin P, Donadio N, Dotson N, Egdorf T, Fliss T, Gabitto M, Garcia J, Gary A, Gasperini M, Gloe J, Goldy J, Gore BB, Graybuck L, Greisman N, Haeseleer F, Halterman C, Haradon Z, Hastings SD, Helback O, Ho W, Hockemeyer D, Huang C, Huff S, Hunker A, Johansen N, Jones D, Juneau Z, Kalmbach B, Kannan M, Khem S, Kussick E, Kutsal R, Larsen R, Lee C, Lee AY, Leibly M, Lenz GH, Li S, Liang E, Lusk N, Madigan Z, Malloy J, Malone J, McCue R, Melchor J, Mollenkopf T, Moosman S, Morin E, Newman D, Ng L, Ngo K, Omstead V, Otto S, Oyama A, Pena N, Pham T, Phillips E, Pom CA, Potekhina L, Ransford S, Ray PL, Rette D, Reynoldson C, Rimorin C, Rocha D, Ruiz A, Sanchez REA, Sawyer L, Sedeno-Cortes A, Sevigny JP, Shapovalova N, Shepard N, Shulga L, Sigler AR, Siverts L, Soliman S, Somasundaram S, Staats B, Stewart K, Szelenyi E, Tieu M, Trader C, Tran A, van Velthoven CTJ, Walker M, Wang Y, Weed N, Wirthlin M, Wood T, Wynalda B, Yao Z, Zhou T, Ariza J, Dee N, Reding M, Ronellenfitch K, Mufti S, Sunkin SM, Smith KA, Esposito L, Waters J, Thyagarajan B, Yao S, Lein ES, Zeng H, Levi BP, Ngai J, Ting JT, Tasic B. Cell. 2025 May 16:S0092-8674(25)00513-6. doi: 10.1016/j.cell.2025.05.002. PubMed 40403729.
Backbone
  Vector backbone: pAAV2
  Vector type: AAV
Growth in bacteria
  Bacterial resistance: Ampicillin, 100 μg/mL
  Growth temperature: 37°C
  Growth strain: NEB Stable
  Copy number: High Copy
Gene/Insert
  Gene/Insert name: SYFP2-P2A-3XFLAG-10aa-H2B
  Species: Synthetic
  Promoter: minBG
  Cloning method: Gibson Cloning
Terms and licenses: Academic/Nonprofit Terms; Industry Terms: Not Available to Industry
How to cite: AiP14281 - pAAV-AiE1014h_3xC1-minBG-SYFP2-P2A-3XFLAG-10aa-H2B-WPRE3-BGHpA (Alias: CN4281) was a gift from Allen Institute for Brain Science & Jonathan Ting (Addgene plasmid # 230483 ; http://n2t.net/addgene:230483 ; RRID:Addgene_230483)
